>Addgene plasmid #173963 | pGL3-noSV40-humanEC1.45_min1-2_1XCoordinatorMutant | addgene full sequence | sequence record 341768 | Addgene NGS Result
CATTCCGGTACTGTTGGTAAAGCCACCATGGAAGACGCCAAAAACATAAAGAAAGGCCCGGCGCCATTCT
ATCCGCTGGAAGATGGAACCGCTGGAGAGCAACTGCATAAGGCTATGAAGAGATACGCCCTGGTTCCTGG
AACAATTGCTTTTACAGATGCACATATCGAGGTGGACATCACTTACGCTGAGTACTTCGAAATGTCCGTT
CGGTTGGCAGAAGCTATGAAACGATATGGGCTGAATACAAATCACAGAATCGTCGTATGCAGTGAAAACT
CTCTTCAATTCTTTATGCCGGTGTTGGGCGCGTTATTTATCGGAGTTGCAGTTGCGCCCGCGAACGACAT
TTATAATGAACGTGAATTGCTCAACAGTATGGGCATTTCGCAGCCTACCGTGGTGTTCGTTTCCAAAAAG
GGGTTGCAAAAAATTTTGAACGTGCAAAAAAAGCTCCCAATCATCCAAAAAATTATTATCATGGATTCTA
AAACGGATTACCAGGGATTTCAGTCGATGTACACGTTCGTCACATCTCATCTACCTCCCGGTTTTAATGA
ATACGATTTTGTGCCAGAGTCCTTCGATAGGGACAAGACAATTGCACTGATCATGAACTCCTCTGGATCT
ACTGGTCTGCCTAAAGGTGTCGCTCTGCCTCATAGAACTGCCTGCGTGAGATTCTCGCATGCCAGAGATC
CTATTTTTGGCAATCAAATCATTCCGGATACTGCGATTTTAAGTGTTGTTCCATTCCATCACGGTTTTGG
AATGTTTACTACACTCGGATATTTGATATGTGGATTTCGAGTCGTCTTAATGTATAGATTTGAAGAAGAG
CTGTTTCTGAGGAGCCTTCAGGATTACAAGATTCAAAGTGCGCTGCTGGTGCCAACCCTATTCTCCTTCT
TCGCCAAAAGCACTCTGATTGACAAATACGATTTATCTAATTTACACGAAATTGCTTCTGGTGGCGCTCC
CCTCTCTAAGGAAGTCGGGGAAGCGGTTGCCAAGAGGTTCCATCTGCCAGGTATCAGGCAAGGATATGGG
CTCACTGAGACTACATCAGCTATTCTGATTACACCCGAGGGGGATGATAAACCGGGCGCGGTCGGTAAAG
TTGTTCCATTTTTTGAAGCGAAGGTTGTGGATCTGGATACCGGGAAAACGCTGGGCGTTAATCAAAGAGG
CGAACTGTGTGTGAGAGGTCCTATGATTATGTCCGGTTATGTAAACAATCCGGAAGCGACCAACGCCTTG
ATTGACAAGGATGGATGGCTACATTCTGGAGACATAGCTTACTGGGACGAAGACGAACACTTCTTCATCG
TTGACCGCCTGAAGTCTCTGATTAAGTACAAAGGCTATCAGGTGGCTCCCGCTGAATTGGAATCCATCTT
GCTCCAACACCCCAACATCTTCGACGCAGGTGTCGCAGGTCTTCCCGACGATGACGCCGGTGAACTTCCC
GCCGCCGTTGTTGTTTTGGAGCACGGAAAGACGATGACGGAAAAAGAGATCGTGGATTACGTCGCCAGTC
AAGTAACAACCGCGAAAAAGTTGCGCGGAGGAGTTGTGTTTGTGGACGAAGTACCGAAAGGTCTTACCGG
AAAACTCGACGCAAGAAAAATCAGAGAGATCCTCATAAAGGCCAAGAAGGGCGGAAAGATCGCCGTGTAA
TTCTAGAGTCGGGGCGGCCGGCCGCTTCGAGCAGACATGATAAGATACATTGATGAGTTTGGACAAACCA
CAACTAGAATGCAGTGAAAAAAATGCTTTATTTGTGAAATTTGTGATGCTATTGCTTTATTTGTAACCAT
TATAAGCTGCAATAAACAAGTTAACAACAACAATTGCATTCATTTTATGTTTCAGGTTCAGGGGGAGGTG
TGGGAGGTTTTTTAAAGCAAGTAAAACCTCTACAAATGTGGTAAAATCGATAAGGATCTGGATCCGTCGA
CCGATGCCCTTGAGAGCCTTCAACCCAGTCAGCTCCTTCCGGTGGGCGCGGGGCATGACTATCGTCGCCG
CACTTATGACTGTCTTCTTTATCATGCAACTCGTAGGACAGGTGCCGGCAGCGCTCTTCCGCTTCCTCGC
TCACTGACTCGCTGCGCTCGGTCGTTCGGCTGCGGCGAGCGGTATCAGCTCACTCAAAGGCGGTAATACG
GTTATCCACAGAATCAGGGGATAACGCAGGAAAGAACATGTGAGCAAAAGGCCAGCAAAAGGCCAGGAAC
CGTAAAAAGGCCGCGTTGCTGGCGTTTTTCCATAGGCTCCGCCCCCCTGACGAGCATCACAAAAATCGAC
GCTCAAGTCAGAGGTGGCGAAACCCGACAGGACTATAAAGATACCAGGCGTTTCCCCCTGGAAGCTCCCT
CGTGCGCTCTCCTGTTCCGACCCTGCCGCTTACCGGATACCTGTCCGCCTTTCTCCCTTCGGGAAGCGTG
GCGCTTTCTCATAGCTCACGCTGTAGGTATCTCAGTTCGGTGTAGGTCGTTCGCTCCAAGCTGGGCTGTG
TGCACGAACCCCCCGTTCAGCCCGACCGCTGCGCCTTATCCGGTAACTATCGTCTTGAGTCCAACCCGGT
AAGACACGACTTATCGCCACTGGCAGCAGCCACTGGTAACAGGATTAGCAGAGCGAGGTATGTAGGCGGT
GCTACAGAGTTCTTGAAGTGGTGGCCTAACTACGGCTACACTAGAAGAACAGTATTTGGTATCTGCGCTC
TGCTGAAGCCAGTTACCTTCGGAAAAAGAGTTGGTAGCTCTTGATCCGGCAAACAAACCACCGCTGGTAG
CGGTGGTTTTTTTGTTTGCAAGCAGCAGATTACGCGCAGAAAAAAAGGATCTCAAGAAGATCCTTTGATC
TTTTCTACGGGGTCTGACGCTCAGTGGAACGAAAACTCACGTTAAGGGATTTTGGTCATGAGATTATCAA
AAAGGATCTTCACCTAGATCCTTTTAAATTAAAAATGAAGTTTTAAATCAATCTAAAGTATATATGAGTA
AACTTGGTCTGACAGTTACCAATGCTTAATCAGTGAGGCACCTATCTCAGCGATCTGTCTATTTCGTTCA
TCCATAGTTGCCTGACTCCCCGTCGTGTAGATAACTACGATACGGGAGGGCTTACCATCTGGCCCCAGTG
CTGCAATGATACCGCGAGACCCACGCTCACCGGCTCCAGATTTATCAGCAATAAACCAGCCAGCCGGAAG
GGCCGAGCGCAGAAGTGGTCCTGCAACTTTATCCGCCTCCATCCAGTCTATTAATTGTTGCCGGGAAGCT
AGAGTAAGTAGTTCGCCAGTTAATAGTTTGCGCAACGTTGTTGCCATTGCTACAGGCATCGTGGTGTCAC
GCTCGTCGTTTGGTATGGCTTCATTCAGCTCCGGTTCCCAACGATCAAGGCGAGTTACATGATCCCCCAT
GTTGTGCAAAAAAGCGGTTAGCTCCTTCGGTCCTCCGATCGTTGTCAGAAGTAAGTTGGCCGCAGTGTTA
TCACTCATGGTTATGGCAGCACTGCATAATTCTCTTACTGTCATGCCATCCGTAAGATGCTTTTCTGTGA
CTGGTGAGTACTCAACCAAGTCATTCTGAGAATAGTGTATGCGGCGACCGAGTTGCTCTTGCCCGGCGTC
AATACGGGATAATACCGCGCCACATAGCAGAACTTTAAAAGTGCTCATCATTGGAAAACGTTCTTCGGGG
CGAAAACTCTCAAGGATCTTACCGCTGTTGAGATCCAGTTCGATGTAACCCACTCGTGCACCCAACTGAT
CTTCAGCATCTTTTACTTTCACCAGCGTTTCTGGGTGAGCAAAAACAGGAAGGCAAAATGCCGCAAAAAA
GGGAATAAGGGCGACACGGAAATGTTGAATACTCATACTCTTCCTTTTTCAATATTATTGAAGCATTTAT
CAGGGTTATTGTCTCATGAGCGGATACATATTTGAATGTATTTAGAAAAATAAACAAATAGGGGTTCCGC
GCACATTTCCCCGAAAAGTGCCACCTG
[124 nt withheld, positions 4018-4141]
C
[91 nt withheld, positions 4143-4233]
A
[49 nt withheld, positions 4235-4283]
CCTTTGACGTTGGAGTCCACGTTCTTT
[37 nt withheld, positions 4311-4347]
ACCCTATCTCGGTCTATTCTTTTGATTTATAAGGGATTTTGCCGATTTCGGCCTATTGGTTAAAAAATGA
GCTGATTTAACAAAAATTTAACGCGAATTTTAACAAAATATTAACGCTTACAATTTGCCATTCGCCATTC
AGGCTGCGCAACTGTTGGGAAGGGCGATCGGTGCGGGCCTCTTCGCTATTACGCCAGCCCAAGCTACCAT
GATAAGTAAGTAATATTAAGGTACGGGAGGTACTTGGAGCGGCCGCAATAAAATATCTTTATTTTCATTA
CATCTGTGTGTTGGTTTTTTGTGTGAATCGATAGTACTAACATACGCTCTCCATCAAAACAAAACGAAAC
AAAACAAACTAGCAAAATAGGCTGTCCCCAGTGCAAGTGCAGGTGCCAGAACATTTCTCTATCGATAGGT
ACGCCATGTAGCTGCTCTTCCGTGGACGCGGATGCTTCCTGCCTCATAGCCGGGTCGCCTCCGCGCTAAC
CCCGTTGAACCTTGCAACCAGCCCCTCTAGAGTGTGGAAGAAAGGAGCATCGACCCAGCCTCAGGTTTCA
CTTCTGTTCTAGTTTATCTATCCGGCTTAGATTGAGCATCTGTGCTTTCAGAAAATTTTCCCATTTTTGA
ATCACTAACAGTACCCTTTATTCTTACTACTGCCAGGGATTCACTATTTTTAAACAGCTCGAGCCTCAGT
GCAAAGGTTTGAAATCACAGCTGGCTGTGATTAGAAGGATTGGGAGAGATCAGTGCTTGATTAACTTTCA
GCTGCTATTGGTTTGCCTCAGTTCCTGCAGGAGAATTAATCTGTAGGTTCGAGTAAATTTTGGATCTTAA
TGGATACCAGATACATTGAGCCCACCCAGACCACCAAGATTTTGCAATCCTTTTCCTCACATTTAAATGG
TACAAATGAATTCATTCCTCCTTACTCAGTGAAAGATCTGCGATCTGCATCTCAATTAGTCAGCAACCAT
AGTCCCGCCCCTAACTCCGCCCATCCCGCCCCTAACTCCGCCCAGTTCCGCCCATTCTCCGCCCCATCGC
TGACTAATTTTTTTTATTTATGCAGAGGCCGAGGCCGCCTCGGCCTCTGAGCTATTCCAGAAGTAGTGAG
GAGGCTTTTTTGGAGGCCTAGGCTTTTGCAAAAAGCTTGG
Features (pLannotate 1.2.2; 12 found; start..end, strand, type, name):
     28..1680    +  CDS            luciferase: firefly luciferase; luc+; enhanced luc+ version of the luciferase gene
   1721..1842    -  polyA_signal   SV40 poly(A) signal: SV40 polyadenylation signal
   1865..1933    -  CDS            large T antigen (fragment): large T antigen from SV40 (simian virus 40)
   1955..2087    +  CDS            TcR (fragment): tetracycline efflux protein; tet; confers resistance to tetracycline
   2267..2855    -  rep_origin     ori: high-copy-number ColE1/pMB1/pBR322/pUC origin of replication
   3026..3886    -  CDS            AmpR: β-lactamase; bla; confers resistance to ampicillin, carbenicillin, and related antibiotics
   3887..3991    -  promoter       AmpR promoter: bla
   4018..4446    +  rep_origin     f1 ori (sequence partly withheld): f1 bacteriophage origin of replication; arrow indicates direction of (+) strand synthesis
   4478..4545    -  CDS            lacZα (fragment): LacZα fragment of β-galactosidase; lacZ fragment
   4604..4652    +  polyA_signal   poly(A) signal: synthetic polyadenylation signal
   4666..4757    +  misc_feature   pause site: RNA polymerase II transcriptional pause signal from the human α2 globin gene
   5303..5499    +  promoter       SV40 promoter: SV40 early promoter
