[The description below was written by a language model from this plasmid's Addgene catalogue record and pLannotate feature annotations shown in this document.]
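Description:
pGL3-noSV40-humanEC1.45_min1-2_1XCoordinatorMutant is a firefly luciferase enhancer reporter built on the Promega pGL3-Promoter backbone and intended for transfection into mammalian cells. In bacteria it is maintained as a high-copy plasmid through a ColE1/pUC-type origin and selected with ampicillin via the β-lactamase gene and its own promoter. An f1 phage origin is also present. Short annotated fragments of lacZα, a tetracycline resistance gene and SV40 large T antigen appear to be backbone remnants rather than functional genes.

The reporter unit consists of the SV40 early promoter driving the enhanced luc+ firefly luciferase coding sequence, followed by the SV40 polyadenylation signal. Upstream of the cloning region sit a synthetic poly(A) signal and the human α2-globin RNA polymerase II pause site, which limit read-through transcription from the backbone and so reduce background signal. The 491 bp human insert comprises minimal enhancer regions 1 and 2 (min1 and min2) from the SOX9 enhancer cluster EC1.45, carrying one mutated Coordinator motif. The insert is not annotated in the feature table, but the unannotated gap between the pause site and the SV40 promoter is consistent with its placement there. The exact cloning sites are not recorded. The "noSV40" element of the name is not explained in the record, and both the catalogue entry and the feature table list an SV40 promoter.

Because this promoter has only basal activity without an enhancer, luciferase output reports the activity of the cloned element. This construct therefore tests how loss of a single Coordinator motif affects EC1.45 min1-2 enhancer function, presumably relative to other variants of the enhancer, in the context of work on long-range SOX9 enhancers in human neural crest and craniofacial disease.
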