Addgene plasmid #173963: pGL3-noSV40-humanEC1.45_min1-2_1XCoordinatorMutant
Purpose: Firefly luciferase enhancer reporter plasmid.
Depositing lab: Joanna Wysocka. Depositing organization: Stanford University. Publication: Loss of Extreme Long-Range Enhancers in Human Neural Crest Drives a Craniofacial Disorder. Long HK, Osterwalder M, Welsh IC, Hansen K, Davies JOJ, Liu YE, Koska M, Adams AT, Aho R, Arora N, Ikeda K, Williams RM, Sauka-Spengler T, Porteus MH, Mohun T, Dickel DE, Swigut T, Hughes JR, Higgs DR, Visel A, Selleri L, Wysocka J. Cell Stem Cell. 2020 Nov 5;27(5):765-783.e14. doi: 10.1016/j.stem.2020.09.001. Epub 2020 Sep 28. PubMed 32991838.
Backbone
  Vector backbone: pGL3-Promoter, GenBank: U47298.2
  Backbone manufacturer: Promega
  Backbone size w/o insert (bp): 5016
  Vector type: Luciferase
Growth in bacteria
  Bacterial resistance: Ampicillin, 100 μg/mL
  Growth temperature: 37°C
  Growth strain: DH5alpha
  Copy number: High Copy
Gene/Insert
  Gene/Insert name: Minimal enhancer regions 1 and 2 (min1 and min2) from SOX9 enhancer cluster EC1.45 with 1 mutated Coordinator motif
  Species: H. sapiens (human)
  Insert size (bp): 491
  Mutation: 1 mutated Coordinator motif
  Promoter: SV40 promoter
  Cloning method: Restriction Enzyme; 5′ cloning site unknown (unknown if destroyed)
  Sequencing primers: 5′ CGCTCTCCATCAAAACAAAACG; 3′ GAGTTAGGGGCGGGATGG
Terms and licenses: Academic/Nonprofit Terms; Industry Terms: Not Available to Industry
How to cite: pGL3-noSV40-humanEC1.45_min1-2_1XCoordinatorMutant was a gift from Joanna Wysocka (Addgene plasmid # 173963 ; http://n2t.net/addgene:173963 ; RRID:Addgene_173963)
