>Addgene plasmid #173963 | pGL3-noSV40-humanEC1.45_min1-2_1XCoordinatorMutant | depositor partial sequence | sequence record 337426 | min1-2_1XCoordinatorMutant
GCCATGTAGCTGCTCTTCCGTGGACGCGGATGCTTCCTGCCTCATAGCCGGGTCGCCTCCGCGCTAACCC
CGTTGAACCTTGCAACCAGCCCCTCTAGAGTGTGGAAGAAAGGAGCATCGACCCAGCCTCAGGTTTCACT
TCTGTTCTAGTTTATCTATCCGGCTTAGATTGAGCATCTGTGCTTTCAGAAAATTTTCCCATTTTTGAAT
CACTAACAGTACCCTTTATTCTTACTACTGCCAGGGATTCACTATTTTTAAACAGCT
